>Addgene plasmid #227301 | pX330-PITCh-VIM | addgene full sequence | sequence record 451733 | Addgene NGS Result
CTGAGCGTCAGACCCCGTAGAAAAGATCAAAGGATCTTCTTGAGATCCTTTTTTTCTGCGCGTAATCTGC
TGCTTGCAAACAAAAAAACCACCGCTACCAGCGGTGGTTTGTTTGCCGGATCAAGAGCTACCAACTCTTT
TTCCGAAGGTAACTGGCTTCAGCAGAGCGCAGATACCAAATACTGTTCTTCTAGTGTAGCCGTAGTTAGG
CCACCACTTCAAGAACTCTGTAGCACCGCCTACATACCTCGCTCTGCTAATCCTGTTACCAGTGGCTGCT
GCCAGTGGCGATAAGTCGTGTCTTACCGGGTTGGACTCAAGACGATAGTTACCGGATAAGGCGCAGCGGT
CGGGCTGAACGGGGGGTTCGTGCACACAGCCCAGCTTGGAGCGAACGACCTACACCGAACTGAGATACCT
ACAGCGTGAGCTATGAGAAAGCGCCACGCTTCCCGAAGGGAGAAAGGCGGACAGGTATCCGGTAAGCGGC
AGGGTCGGAACAGGAGAGCGCACGAGGGAGCTTCCAGGGGGAAACGCCTGGTATCTTTATAGTCCTGTCG
GGTTTCGCCACCTCTGACTTGAGCGTCGATTTTTGTGATGCTCGTCAGGGGGGCGGAGCCTATGGAAAAA
CGCCAGCAACGCGGCCTTTTTACGGTTCCTGGCCTTTTGCTGGCCTTTTGCTCACATGTGAGGGCCTATT
TCCCATGATTCCTTCATATTTGCATATACGATACAAGGCTGTTAGAGAGATAATTGGAATTAATTTGACT
GTAAACACAAAGATATTAGTACAAAATACGTGACGTAGAAAGTAATAATTTCTTGGGTAGTTTGCAGTTT
TAAAATTATGTTTTAAAATGGACTATCATATGCTTACCGTAACTTGAAAGTATTTCGATTTCTTGGCTTT
ATATATCTTGTGGAAAGGACGAAACACCGGCGCAAGATAGATTTGGAATGTTTTAGAGCTAGAAATAGCA
AGTTAAAATAAGGCTAGTCCGTTATCAACTTGAAAAAGTGGCACCGAGTCGGTGCTTTTTTGTTTTAGAG
CTAGAAATAGCAAGTTAAAATAAGGCTAGTCCGTTTTTAGCGCGTGCGCCAATTCTGCAGACAAATGGCT
CTAGAGGCATGTGAGGGCCTATTTCCCATGATTCCTTCATATTTGCATATACGATACAAGGCTGTTAGAG
AGATAATTGGAATTAATTTGACTGTAAACACAAAGATATTAGTACAAAATACGTGACGTAGAAAGTAATA
ATTTCTTGGGTAGTTTGCAGTTTTAAAATTATGTTTTAAAATGGACTATCATATGCTTACCGTAACTTGA
AAGTATTTCGATTTCTTGGCTTTATATATCTTGTGGAAAGGACGAAACACCGCATCGTACGCGTACGTGT
TGTTTTAGAGCTAGAAATAGCAAGTTAAAATAAGGCTAGTCCGTTATCAACTTGAAAAAGTGGCACCGAG
TCGGTGCTTTTTTGTTTTAGAGCTAGAAATAGCAAGTTAAAATAAGGCTAGTCCGTTTTTAGCGCGTGCG
CCAATTCTGCAGACAAATGGCTCTAGAGGTACCCGTTACATAACTTACGGTAAATGGCCCGCCTGGCTGA
CCGCCCAACGACCCCCGCCCATTGACGTCAATAGTAACGCCAATAGGGACTTTCCATTGACGTCAATGGG
TGGAGTATTTACGGTAAACTGCCCACTTGGCAGTACATCAAGTGTATCATATGCCAAGTACGCCCCCTAT
TGACGTCAATGACGGTAAATGGCCCGCCTGGCATTGTGCCCAGTACATGACCTTATGGGACTTTCCTACT
TGGCAGTACATCTACGTATTAGTCATCGCTATTACCATGGTCGAGGTGAGCCCCACGTTCTGCTTCACTC
TCCCCATCTCCCCCCCCTCCCCACCCCCAATTTTGTATTTATTTATTTTTTAATTATTTTGTGCAGCGAT
GGGGGCGGGGGGGGGGGGGGGGCGCGCGCCRGGSGGGGSGGGGGGGGGSGGGGGGSGGGGSGGGGSGRGG
SGGRGAGGKGCGGCGGCAGCCAATCAGAGCGGCGCGCTCCGAAAGTTTCCTTTTATGGCGAGGCGGCGGC
GGCGGCGGCCCTATAAAAAGCGAAGCGCGCGGCGGGCGGGAGTCGCTGCGCGCTGCCTTCGCCCCGTGCC
CCGCTCCGCCGCCGCCTCGCGCCGCCCGCCCCGGCTCTGACTGACCGCGTTACTCCCACAGGTGAGCGGG
CGGGACGGCCCTTCTCCTCCGGGCTGTAATTAGCTGAGCAAGAGGTAAGGGTTTAAGGGATGGTTGGTTG
GTGGGGTATTAATGTTTAATTACCTGGAGCACCTGCCTGAAATCACTTTTTTTCAGGTTGGACCGGTGCC
ACCATGGACTATAAGGACCACGACGGAGACTACAAGGATCATGATATTGATTACAAAGACGATGACGATA
AGATGGCCCCAAAGAAGAAGCGGAAGGTCGGTATCCACGGAGTCCCAGCAGCCGACAAGAAGTACAGCAT
CGGCCTGGACATCGGCACCAACTCTGTGGGCTGGGCCGTGATCACCGACGAGTACAAGGTGCCCAGCAAG
AAATTCAAGGTGCTGGGCAACACCGACCGGCACAGCATCAAGAAGAACCTGATCGGAGCCCTGCTGTTCG
ACAGCGGCGAAACAGCCGAGGCCACCCGGCTGAAGAGAACCGCCAGAAGAAGATACACCAGACGGAAGAA
CCGGATCTGCTATCTGCAAGAGATCTTCAGCAACGAGATGGCCAAGGTGGACGACAGCTTCTTCCACAGA
CTGGAAGAGTCCTTCCTGGTGGAAGAGGATAAGAAGCACGAGCGGCACCCCATCTTCGGCAACATCGTGG
ACGAGGTGGCCTACCACGAGAAGTACCCCACCATCTACCACCTGAGAAAGAAACTGGTGGACAGCACCGA
CAAGGCCGACCTGCGGCTGATCTATCTGGCCCTGGCCCACATGATCAAGTTCCGGGGCCACTTCCTGATC
GAGGGCGACCTGAACCCCGACAACAGCGACGTGGACAAGCTGTTCATCCAGCTGGTGCAGACCTACAACC
AGCTGTTCGAGGAAAACCCCATCAACGCCAGCGGCGTGGACGCCAAGGCCATCCTGTCTGCCAGACTGAG
CAAGAGCAGACGGCTGGAAAATCTGATCGCCCAGCTGCCCGGCGAGAAGAAGAATGGCCTGTTCGGAAAC
CTGATTGCCCTGAGCCTGGGCCTGACCCCCAACTTCAAGAGCAACTTCGACCTGGCCGAGGATGCCAAAC
TGCAGCTGAGCAAGGACACCTACGACGACGACCTGGACAACCTGCTGGCCCAGATCGGCGACCAGTACGC
CGACCTGTTTCTGGCCGCCAAGAACCTGTCCGACGCCATCCTGCTGAGCGACATCCTGAGAGTGAACACC
GAGATCACCAAGGCCCCCCTGAGCGCCTCTATGATCAAGAGATACGACGAGCACCACCAGGACCTGACCC
TGCTGAAAGCTCTCGTGCGGCAGCAGCTGCCTGAGAAGTACAAAGAGATTTTCTTCGACCAGAGCAAGAA
CGGCTACGCCGGCTACATTGACGGCGGAGCCAGCCAGGAAGAGTTCTACAAGTTCATCAAGCCCATCCTG
GAAAAGATGGACGGCACCGAGGAACTGCTCGTGAAGCTGAACAGAGAGGACCTGCTGCGGAAGCAGCGGA
CCTTCGACAACGGCAGCATCCCCCACCAGATCCACCTGGGAGAGCTGCACGCCATTCTGCGGCGGCAGGA
AGATTTTTACCCATTCCTGAAGGACAACCGGGAAAAGATCGAGAAGATCCTGACCTTCCGCATCCCCTAC
TACGTGGGCCCTCTGGCCAGGGGAAACAGCAGATTCGCCTGGATGACCAGAAAGAGCGAGGAAACCATCA
CCCCCTGGAACTTCGAGGAAGTGGTGGACAAGGGCGCTTCCGCCCAGAGCTTCATCGAGCGGATGACCAA
CTTCGATAAGAACCTGCCCAACGAGAAGGTGCTGCCCAAGCACAGCCTGCTGTACGAGTACTTCACCGTG
TATAACGAGCTGACCAAAGTGAAATACGTGACCGAGGGAATGAGAAAGCCCGCCTTCCTGAGCGGCGAGC
AGAAAAAGGCCATCGTGGACCTGCTGTTCAAGACCAACCGGAAAGTGACCGTGAAGCAGCTGAAAGAGGA
CTACTTCAAGAAAATCGAGTGCTTCGACTCCGTGGAAATCTCCGGCGTGGAAGATCGGTTCAACGCCTCC
CTGGGCACATACCACGATCTGCTGAAAATTATCAAGGACAAGGACTTCCTGGACAATGAGGAAAACGAGG
ACATTCTGGAAGATATCGTGCTGACCCTGACACTGTTTGAGGACAGAGAGATGATCGAGGAACGGCTGAA
AACCTATGCCCACCTGTTCGACGACAAAGTGATGAAGCAGCTGAAGCGGCGGAGATACACCGGCTGGGGC
AGGCTGAGCCGGAAGCTGATCAACGGCATCCGGGACAAGCAGTCCGGCAAGACAATCCTGGATTTCCTGA
AGTCCGACGGCTTCGCCAACAGAAACTTCATGCAGCTGATCCACGACGACAGCCTGACCTTTAAAGAGGA
CATCCAGAAAGCCCAGGTGTCCGGCCAGGGCGATAGCCTGCACGAGCACATTGCCAATCTGGCCGGCAGC
CCCGCCATTAAGAAGGGCATCCTGCAGACAGTGAAGGTGGTGGACGAGCTCGTGAAAGTGATGGGCCGGC
ACAAGCCCGAGAACATCGTGATCGAAATGGCCAGAGAGAACCAGACCACCCAGAAGGGACAGAAGAACAG
CCGCGAGAGAATGAAGCGGATCGAAGAGGGCATCAAAGAGCTGGGCAGCCAGATCCTGAAAGAACACCCC
GTGGAAAACACCCAGCTGCAGAACGAGAAGCTGTACCTGTACTACCTGCAGAATGGGCGGGATATGTACG
TGGACCAGGAACTGGACATCAACCGGCTGTCCGACTACGATGTGGACCATATCGTGCCTCAGAGCTTTCT
GAAGGACGACTCCATCGACAACAAGGTGCTGACCAGAAGCGACAAGAACCGGGGCAAGAGCGACAACGTG
CCCTCCGAAGAGGTCGTGAAGAAGATGAAGAACTACTGGCGGCAGCTGCTGAACGCCAAGCTGATTACCC
AGAGAAAGTTCGACAATCTGACCAAGGCCGAGAGAGGCGGCCTGAGCGAACTGGATAAGGCCGGCTTCAT
CAAGAGACAGCTGGTGGAAACCCGGCAGATCACAAAGCACGTGGCACAGATCCTGGACTCCCGGATGAAC
ACTAAGTACGACGAGAATGACAAGCTGATCCGGGAAGTGAAAGTGATCACCCTGAAGTCCAAGCTGGTGT
CCGATTTCCGGAAGGATTTCCAGTTTTACAAAGTGCGCGAGATCAACAACTACCACCACGCCCACGACGC
CTACCTGAACGCCGTCGTGGGAACCGCCCTGATCAAAAAGTACCCTAAGCTGGAAAGCGAGTTCGTGTAC
GGCGACTACAAGGTGTACGACGTGCGGAAGATGATCGCCAAGAGCGAGCAGGAAATCGGCAAGGCTACCG
CCAAGTACTTCTTCTACAGCAACATCATGAACTTTTTCAAGACCGAGATTACCCTGGCCAACGGCGAGAT
CCGGAAGCGGCCTCTGATCGAGACAAACGGCGAAACCGGGGAGATCGTGTGGGATAAGGGCCGGGATTTT
GCCACCGTGCGGAAAGTGCTGAGCATGCCCCAAGTGAATATCGTGAAAAAGACCGAGGTGCAGACAGGCG
GCTTCAGCAAAGAGTCTATCCTGCCCAAGAGGAACAGCGATAAGCTGATCGCCAGAAAGAAGGACTGGGA
CCCTAAGAAGTACGGCGGCTTCGACAGCCCCACCGTGGCCTATTCTGTGCTGGTGGTGGCCAAAGTGGAA
AAGGGCAAGTCCAAGAAACTGAAGAGTGTGAAAGAGCTGCTGGGGATCACCATCATGGAAAGAAGCAGCT
TCGAGAAGAATCCCATCGACTTTCTGGAAGCCAAGGGCTACAAAGAAGTGAAAAAGGACCTGATCATCAA
GCTGCCTAAGTACTCCCTGTTCGAGCTGGAAAACGGCCGGAAGAGAATGCTGGCCTCTGCCGGCGAACTG
CAGAAGGGAAACGAACTGGCCCTGCCCTCCAAATATGTGAACTTCCTGTACCTGGCCAGCCACTATGAGA
AGCTGAAGGGCTCCCCCGAGGATAATGAGCAGAAACAGCTGTTTGTGGAACAGCACAAGCACTACCTGGA
CGAGATCATCGAGCAGATCAGCGAGTTCTCCAAGAGAGTGATCCTGGCCGACGCTAATCTGGACAAAGTG
CTGTCCGCCTACAACAAGCACCGGGATAAGCCCATCAGAGAGCAGGCCGAGAATATCATCCACCTGTTTA
CCCTGACCAATCTGGGAGCCCCTGCCGCCTTCAAGTACTTTGACACCACCATCGACCGGAAGAGGTACAC
CAGCACCAAAGAGGTGCTGGACGCCACCCTGATCCACCAGAGCATCACCGGCCTGTACGAGACACGGATC
GACCTGTCTCAGCTGGGAGGCGACAAAAGGCCGGCGGCCACGAAAAAGGCCGGCCAGGCAAAAAAGAAAA
AGTAAGAATTCCTAGAGCTCGCTGATCAGCCTCGACTGTGCCTTCTAGTTGCCAGCCATCTGTTGTTTGC
CCCTCCCCCGTGCCTTCCTTGACCCTGGAAGGTGCCACTCCCACTGTCCTTTCCTAATAAAATGAGGAAA
TTGCATCGCATTGTCTGAGTAGGTGTCATTCTATTCTGGGGGGTGGGGTGGGGCAGGACAGCAAGGGGGA
GGATTGGGAAGAGAATAGCAGGCATGCTGGGGAGCGGCCGCAGGAACCCCTAGTGATGGAGTTGGCCACT
CCCTCTCTGCGCGCTCGCTCGCTCACTGAGGCCGGGCGACCAAAGGTCGCCCGACGCCCGGGCTTTGCCC
GGGCGGCCTCAGTGAGCGAGCGAGCGCGCAGCTGCCTGCAGGGGCGCCTGATGCGGTATTTTCTCCTTAC
GCATCTGTGCGGTATTTCACACCGCATA
[95 nt withheld, positions 7099-7193]
T
[46 nt withheld, positions 7195-7240]
C
[141 nt withheld, positions 7242-7382]
CCTTTGACGTTGGAGTCCACGTTCTTT
[37 nt withheld, positions 7410-7446]
ACTCTATCTCGGGCTATTCTTTTGATTTATAAGGGATTTTGCCGATTTCGGTCTATTGGTTAAAAAATGA
GCTGATTTAACAAAAATTTAACGCGAATTTTAACAAAATATTAACGTTTACAATTTTATGGTGCACTCTC
AGTACAATCTGCTCTGATGCCGCATAGTTAAGCCAGCCCCGACACCCGCCAACACCCGCTGACGCGCCCT
GACGGGCTTGTCTGCTCCCGGCATCCGCTTACAGACAAGCTGTGACCGTCTCCGGGAGCTGCATGTGTCA
GAGGTTTTCACCGTCATCACCGAAACGCGCGAGACGAAAGGGCCTCGTGATACGCCTATTTTTATAGGTT
AATGTCATGATAATAATGGTTTCTTAGACGTCAGGTGGCACTTTTCGGGGAAATGTGCGCGGAACCCCTA
TTTGTTTATTTTTCTAAATACATTCAAATATGTATCCGCTCATGAGACAATAACCCTGATAAATGCTTCA
ATAATATTGAAAAAGGAAGAGTATGAGTATTCAACATTTCCGTGTCGCCCTTATTCCCTTTTTTGCGGCA
TTTTGCCTTCCTGTTTTTGCTCACCCAGAAACGCTGGTGAAAGTAAAAGATGCTGAAGATCAGTTGGGTG
CACGAGTGGGTTACATCGAACTGGATCTCAACAGCGGTAAGATCCTTGAGAGTTTTCGCCCCGAAGAACG
TTTTCCAATGATGAGCACTTTTAAAGTTCTGCTATGTGGCGCGGTATTATCCCGTATTGACGCCGGGCAA
GAGCAACTCGGTCGCCGCATACACTATTCTCAGAATGACTTGGTTGAGTACTCACCAGTCACAGAAAAGC
ATCTTACGGATGGCATGACAGTAAGAGAATTATGCAGTGCTGCCATAACCATGAGTGATAACACTGCGGC
CAACTTACTTCTGACAACGATCGGAGGACCGAAGGAGCTAACCGCTTTTTTGCACAACATGGGGGATCAT
GTAACTCGCCTTGATCGTTGGGAACCGGAGCTGAATGAAGCCATACCAAACGACGAGCGTGACACCACGA
TGCCTGTAGCAATGGCAACAACGTTGCGCAAACTATTAACTGGCGAACTACTTACTCTAGCTTCCCGGCA
ACAATTAATAGACTGGATGGAGGCGGATAAAGTTGCAGGACCACTTCTGCGCTCGGCCCTTCCGGCTGGC
TGGTTTATTGCTGATAAATCTGGAGCCGGTGAGCGTGGAAGCCGCGGTATCATTGCAGCACTGGGGCCAG
ATGGTAAGCCCTCCCGTATCGTAGTTATCTACACGACGGGGAGTCAGGCAACTATGGATGAACGAAATAG
ACAGATCGCTGAGATAGGTGCCTCACTGATTAAGCATTGGTAACTGTCAGACCAAGTTTACTCATATATA
CTTTAGATTGATTTAAAACTTCATTTTTAATTTAAAAGGATCTAGGTGAAGATCCTTTTTGATAATCTCA
TGACCAAAATCCCTTAACGTGAGTTTTCGTTCCA
Features (pLannotate 1.2.2; 21 found; start..end, strand, type, name):
     40..628     +  rep_origin     ori: high-copy-number ColE1/pMB1/pBR322/pUC origin of replication
    690..930     +  promoter       U6 promoter: RNA polymerase III promoter for human U6 snRNA
    960..1035    +  misc_RNA       gRNA scaffold: guide RNA scaffold for the Streptococcus pyogenes CRISPR/Cas9 system
   1042..1085    +  misc_RNA       gRNA scaffold (fragment): guide RNA scaffold for the Streptococcus pyogenes CRISPR/Cas9 system
   1133..1373    +  promoter       U6 promoter: RNA polymerase III promoter for human U6 snRNA
   1402..1477    +  misc_RNA       gRNA scaffold: guide RNA scaffold for the Streptococcus pyogenes CRISPR/Cas9 system
   1484..1527    +  misc_RNA       gRNA scaffold (fragment): guide RNA scaffold for the Streptococcus pyogenes CRISPR/Cas9 system
   1574..1859    +  enhancer       CMV enhancer: human cytomegalovirus immediate early enhancer; contains an 18-bp deletion relative to the standard CMV enhancer
   1861..2138    +  promoter       chicken β-actin promoter: No description available
   2139..2366    +  intron         hybrid intron: hybrid between chicken β-actin (CBA) and minute virus of mice (MMV) introns (Gray et al., 2011)
   2504..4105    +  CDS            Cas9(N): N-terminal portion of Streptococcus pyogenes Cas9 (Zetsche et al., 2015)
   4106..6604    +  CDS            Cas9(C): C-terminal portion of Streptococcus pyogenes Cas9 (Zetsche et al., 2015)
   6605..6652    +  CDS            nucleoplasmin NLS: bipartite nuclear localization signal from nucleoplasmin
   6686..6797    +  polyA_signal   bGH poly(A) signal: bovine growth hormone polyadenylation signal
   6902..7042    +  repeat_region  AAV2 ITR: inverted terminal repeat of adeno-associated virus serotype 2 inverted
   7047..7098    -  misc_feature   bom (fragment): basis of mobility region from pBR322
   7117..7572    +  rep_origin     f1 ori (sequence partly withheld): f1 bacteriophage origin of replication; arrow indicates direction of (+) strand synthesis
   7573..7622    -  misc_feature   bom (fragment): basis of mobility region from pBR322
   7724..7759    -  CDS            rop (fragment): Rop protein, which maintains plasmids at low copy number; rop
   7854..7958    +  promoter       AmpR promoter: bla
   7959..8819    +  CDS            AmpR: β-lactamase; bla; confers resistance to ampicillin, carbenicillin, and related antibiotics
