[The description below was written by a language model from this plasmid's Addgene catalogue record and pLannotate feature annotations shown in this document.]
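Description:
pX330-PITCh-VIM is a mammalian CRISPR expression plasmid built on the pX330-BbsI-PITCh backbone. From a single vector it delivers Streptococcus pyogenes Cas9 and two guide RNAs for knock-in at the C-terminus of human VIM (vimentin). It is maintained in E. coli through a ColE1/pUC-type origin and selected with ampicillin via the β-lactamase gene. The feature annotation calls this origin high-copy, whereas the catalogue entry lists the plasmid as low copy. An f1 phage origin and a single AAV2 ITR remnant are also annotated. These are carried over from the backbone, and the record assigns them no role in the plasmid's stated use.

The payload has three expression units in the same orientation. Two tandem human U6 (RNA polymerase III) promoters each sit upstream of an SpCas9 guide RNA scaffold. According to the record, one cassette expresses the generic PITCh gRNA and the other the 20-nt VIM-specific spacer, although the feature table does not indicate which is which. Downstream, a CMV enhancer/chicken β-actin promoter with a hybrid intron drives SpCas9. The Cas9 coding sequence is annotated as adjacent N- and C-terminal portions that together form one contiguous reading frame. It is fused at its C-terminus to a nucleoplasmin NLS and terminated by the bGH polyadenylation signal.

In PITCh-style knock-in, the gene-specific guide cuts the genomic locus near the stop codon. The PITCh guide cuts a co-transfected donor plasmid, releasing a tag cassette flanked by short microhomologies that is inserted by microhomology-mediated end joining. The construct was deposited in connection with the qTAG scaffold system for endogenous tagging. It is meant to be paired with a matching VIM donor, which is not part of this record, to tag endogenous vimentin at its C-terminus.
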