Addgene plasmid #227301: pX330-PITCh-VIM
Purpose: Expresses SpCas9, the PITCh gRNA, and a sgRNA targeting the C-terminus of VIM for knock-in.
Depositing lab: Laurence Pelletier. Depositing organization: Sinai Health System. Publication: qTAG: an adaptable plasmid scaffold for CRISPR-based endogenous tagging. Philip R, Sharma A, Matellan L, Erpf AC, Hsu WH, Tkach JM, Wyatt HDM, Pelletier L. EMBO J. 2024 Dec 12. doi: 10.1038/s44318-024-00337-5. PubMed 39668248.
Backbone
  Vector backbone: pX330-BbsI-PITCh
  Backbone manufacturer: Peter Kaiser, Addgene #127875
  Backbone size w/o insert (bp): 8947
  Vector type: Mammalian Expression, CRISPR
Growth in bacteria
  Bacterial resistance: Ampicillin, 100 μg/mL
  Growth temperature: 37°C
  Growth strain: DH5alpha
  Copy number: Low Copy
Gene/Insert
  Gene/Insert name: sgRNA Targeting C-terminus of VIM (alt name: VIM)
  gRNA/shRNA sequence: GCGCAAGATAGATTTGGAAT
  Species: H. sapiens (human)
  Insert size (bp): 20
  Entrez Gene: VIM
  Promoter: U6
  Cloning method: Unknown
  Sequencing primers: 5′ GCCTTTTTACGGTTCCTGGC
Terms and licenses: Academic/Nonprofit Terms; Industry Terms: Not Available to Industry
How to cite: pX330-PITCh-VIM was a gift from Laurence Pelletier (Addgene plasmid # 227301 ; http://n2t.net/addgene:227301 ; RRID:Addgene_227301)
